>Addgene plasmid #192473 | pBAD-bARGSer-AxeTxe | addgene full sequence | sequence record 376957 | Addgene NGS Result
TTGAGATCGTTTTGGTCTGCGCGTAATCTCTTGCTCTGAAAACGAAAAAACCGCCTTGCAGGGCGGTTTT
TCGAAGGTTCTCTGAGCTACCAACTCTTTGAACCGAGGTAACTGGCTTGGAGGAGCGCAGTCACCAAAAC
TTGTCCTTTCAGTTTAGCCTTAACCGGCGCATGACTTCAAGACTAACTCCTCTAAATCAATTACCAGTGG
CTGCTGCCAGTGGTGCTTTTGCATGTCTTTCCGGGTTGGACTCAAGACGATAGTTACCGGATAAGGCGCA
GCGGTCGGACTGAACGGGGGGTTCGTGCATACAGTCCAGCTTGGAGCGAACTGCCTACCCGGAACTGAGT
GTCAGGCGTGGAATGAGACAAACGCGGCCATAACAGCGGAATGACACCGGTAAACCGAAAGGCAGGAACA
GGAGAGCGCACGAGGGAGCCGCCAGGGGGAAACGCCTGGTATCTTTATAGTCCTGTCGGGTTTCGCCACC
ACTGATTTGAGCGTCAGATTTCGTGATGCTTGTCAGGGGGGCGGAGCCTATGGAAAAACGGCTTTGCCGC
GGCCCTCTCACTTCCCTGTTAAGTATCTTCCTGGCATCTTCCAGGAAATCTCCGCCCCGTTCGTAAGCCA
TTTCCGCTCGCCGCAGTCGAACGACCGAGCGTAGCGAGTCAGTGAGCGAGGAAGCGGAATATATCCTGTA
TCACATATTCTGCTGACGCACCGGTGCAGCCTTTTTTCTCCTGCCACATGAAGCACTTCACTGACACCCT
CATCAGTGCCAACATAGTAAGCCAGTATACACTCCGCTAGCGCTGATGTCCGGCGGTGCTTTTGCCGTTA
CGCACCACCCCGTCAGTAGCTGAACAGGAGGGACAGCTGATAGAAACAGAAGCCACTGGAGCACCTCAAA
AACACCATCATACACTAAATCAGTAAGTTGGCAGCATCACCCGACGCACTTTGCGCCGAATAAATACCTG
TGACGGAAGATCACTTCGCAGAATAAATAAATCCTGGTGTCCCTGTTGATACCGGGAAGCCCTGGGCCAA
CTTTTGGCGAAAATGAGACGTTGATCGGCACGTAAGAGGTTCCAACTTTCACCATAATGAAATAAGATCA
CTACCGGGCGTATTTTTTGAGTTATCGAGATTTTCAGGAGCTAAGGAAGCTAAAATGGAGAAAAAAATCA
CTGGATATACCACCGTTGATATATCCCAATGGCATCGTAAAGAACATTTTGAGGCATTTCAGTCAGTTGC
TCAATGTACCTATAACCAGACCGTTCAGCTGGATATTACGGCCTTTTTAAAGACCGTAAAGAAAAATAAG
CACAAGTTTTATCCGGCCTTTATTCACATTCTTGCCCGCCTGATGAATGCTCATCCGGAATTCCGTATGG
CAATGAAAGACGGTGAGCTGGTGATATGGGATAGTGTTCACCCTTGTTACACCGTTTTCCATGAGCAAAC
TGAAACGTTTTCATCGCTCTGGTGTGAATACCACGACGATTTCCGGCAGTTTCTACACATATATTCGCAA
GATGTGGCGTGTTACGGTGAAAACCTGGCCTATTTCCCTAAAGGGTTTATTGAGAATATGTTTTTCGTCT
CAGCCAATCCCTGGGTGAGTTTCACCAGTTTTGATTTAAACGTGGCCAATATGGACAACTTCTTCGCCCC
CGTTTTCACCATGGGCAAATATTATACGCAAGGCGACAAGGTGCTGATGCCGCTGGCGATTCAGGTTCAT
CATGCCGTTTGTGATGGCTTCCATGTCGGCAGAATGCTTAATGAATTACAACAGTACTGCGATGAGTGGC
AGGGCGGGGCGTAATTTTTTTAAGGCAGTTATTGGTGCCCTTAAACGCCTGGTTGCTACGCCTGAATAAG
TGATAATAAGCGGATGAATGGCAGAAATTCGAAAGCAAATTCGACCCGGTCGTCGGTTCAGGGCAGGGTC
GTTAAATAGCCGCTTATGTCTATTGCTGGTTTACCGGTTTATTGACTACCGGAAGCAGTGTGACCGTGTG
CTTCTCAAATGCCTGACTGGTAACAGGATTAGCAGAGCGAGGTATGTAGGCGGTGCTACAGAGTTCTTGA
AGTGGTGGCCTAACTACGGCTACACTAGAAGGACAGTATTTGGTATCTGCGCTCTGCTGAAGCCAGTTAC
CTTCGGAAAAAGAGTTGGTAGCTCTTGATCCGGCAAACAAACCACCGCTGGTAGCGGTGGTTTTTTTGTT
TGCAAGCAGCAGATTACGCGCAGAAAAAAAGGATCTCAAGAAGATCCTTTGATCTTTTCTACGGGGTCTG
ACGCTCAGTGGAACGAAAACTCACGTTAAGGGATTTTGGTCATGAGATTATCAAAAAGGATCTTCACCTA
GATCCTTTTAAATTGTAAACGTTAATATTTTGTTAAAATTCGCGTTAAATTTTTGTTAAATCAGCTCATT
TTTTAACCAATAGGCCGAAATCGGCAAAATCCCTTATAAATCAAAAGAATAGCCCGAGATAGGGT
[37 nt withheld, positions 2516-2552]
AAAGAACGTGGACTCCAACGTCAAAGG
[141 nt withheld, positions 2580-2720]
G
[125 nt withheld, positions 2722-2846]
AATCAATCTAAAGTATATATGAGTAAACTTGGTCTGACAGTTACCAATGCTTAATCAGTGAGGCACCTAT
CTCAGCGATCTGTCTATTTCGTTCATCCATAGTTGCCTGACTCCCCGTCGTGTAGATAACTACGATACGG
GAGGGCTTACCATCTGGCCCCAGTGCTGCAATGATACCGCGAGACCCACGCTCACCGGCTCCAGATTTAT
CAGCAATAAACCAGCCAGCCGGAAGGGCCGAGCGCAGAAGTGGTCCTGCAACTTTATCCGCCTCCATCCA
GTCTATTAATTGTTGCCGGGAAGCTAGAGTAAGTAGTTCGCCAGTTAATAGTTTGCTGCACCCAACTGAT
CTTCAGCATCTTTTACTTTCACCAGCGTTTCTGGGTGAGCAAAAACAGGAAGGCAAAATGCCGCAAAAAA
GGGAATAAGGGCGACACGGAAATGTTGAATACTCATACTCTTCCTTTTTCAATATTATTGAAGCATTTAT
CAGGGTTATTGTCTCATGAGCGGATACATATTTGAATGTATTTAGAAAAATAAACAAAAGAGTTTGTAGA
AACGCAAAAAGGCCATCCGTCAGGATGGCCTTCTGCTTAATTTGATGCCTGGCAGTTTATGGCGGGCGTC
CTGCCCGCCACCCTCCGGGCCGTTGCTTCGCAACGTTCAAATCCGCTCCCGGCGGATTTGTCCTACTCAG
GAGAGCGTTCACCGACAAACAACAGATAAAACGAAAGGCCCAGTCTTTCGACTGAGCCTTTCGTTTTATT
TGATGCCTGGCAGTTCCCTACTCTCGCATGGGGAGACCCCACACTACCATCGGCGCTACGGCGTTTCACT
TCTGAGTTCGGCATGGGGTCAGGTGGGACCACCGCGCTACTGCCGCCAGGCAAATTCTGTTTTATCAGAC
CGCTTCTGCGTTCTGATTTAATCTGTATCAGGCTGAAAATCTTCTCTCAATGTGACGGAAGTCGCCTATC
AAGTAGGGTTTAATAGTACAAGCTATTTTATTAATCAGTTTCGAAAAGAAATGAAGATGACTCCGCTCAT
GTATCGAAAAAAGAAGCTGCACATCTCATCACATCACGCTAACGATAAAACACCATTTGCACCTTAAAAC
GAGCACTATCGTCATAATGCCCGTTTTAAGGTGCAGCGTGTCAGTAATTCCCCCCGAAGAAGCAGAGCGT
TGATTAAGCTAGCGACGCAACTACTCGCTCGGCTGTGATAGTGTCTGTAATGTTTTCAGCAGCTCTTTAT
TGGTAAAAGGCTTCGCCAGAAAACCGCAGATAATGCCTTCAACGATAGCATGGCGAATAACCGGATCATC
GTAATAGTGATAACCGGAAACCAGCACTACACGCGGTCTTCGCTCTAGCAAGGTACTGGCTCGACGCGCC
ACTTCCAGACCGTCCATATCCGGTAACTTGGCATCTAAAAACACAAAGGAAAAATTGCCGGTCATCAGCT
TAACGCAAGCATCTTCCCCACTGTAAGCGGTAATGACACTCATGCCTTGTGATTGAATAATATGGGAAAT
GGCCCAACACATGTCAGGTTCATCATCAACTATCAGAATGGGTGCGTTCATCATTTTAGAGTATAGGTAA
GGTAACAATAATAGTGGAACCTTCACCCAGACAACTCTCTGCCTGTATGGAACCAAGGTGCTGTTGGATA
ATGCTGTAACAAATGGACAAACCCAAACCAGTACCTTGGCCTACGGGTGAAGACGTGTGGAACGGATCGA
AAATTTTATCCAACTCGCCGGCGGGAATGCCTACGCCAGTATCAGAAATACGCACAATAACCCGGTCTTC
AAAGGTCTCTACCGCAATACTTAACACACCGCCTTCCGGCATCGCATTAATGGCATTAAGAAAAATATTC
ATGAACACCTGTTGCAGTAAGCCCGACACACCTGACACCAATATATTTCCTTTTTGCAACGGCAACAGGA
TCTGAATTTTCTGCACTTTGGCCTGGTTGGCGATCAGGTCGATAGTTTCTTTCAGCACCGTGATCAGATT
GACCTCTACCATTTCGGTATCGAGGGAAGAACGGGCAAAACGGAGTAAATTCTCAATGATGGCCGAGGCT
TTTTGAATGTTAGTCTGTATTTTTCTTGAACACTCTTTATGAAATTCAGCCGTAATCTCGTCTTCCAGCA
AAAATTGCGCCGCTGAAGAACAAACAGCAAGAGGATTACGAATTTCATGAGCGATACCGCCCGCCATGAC
GCCCAACGCGGTCAACTTCTGTGATTGACGTAATTGCAGTTCCAATTTCCGACGTTCAGCCAAATCACGA
CCGACAACTACGGTGCCCACCGTTTGCCCATAGTCATCCTTCATTGGTGAAAATACCCAGGAAATCAATA
TGCTGCCACCATTGTTAGGCGTTAATAAATGAAATTCAGTCGTATGTGATTCATTGCTGTTCTTCATACG
CATGAAAATCAGACGCACCGCCTCCTTTTGGTTGGTATCGCAGAACTCAAAAAAGTATCGCCCATAGACT
TCATGCGTGGGTAAACCTGACAGCTTTTCCGCCGCTGAATTCCACGTCAATATGCATCCTTCAATATCGG
TCGAAAGAACAATGTCGCTGGCGTTTTCTACAACTGAAGCGAGGTGCCGTTCTACTCGATGGACTTCTTC
AGACAGGCGAACCTGCTCGGTGACATCCTCCATGAACAGCATAATCTGGTTAATGGGGATGGGTAGAATA
GAATAGTAATAAATCCGAATCGGTACGCCTGGCGCACGGTAGGTCATTTTCTGACCATTAACGGGTAATC
CGCTACGGAATACATCCCGGATATGTGCTTCAAGACCCGTATTTTCCAAAATGACGCTCGGAAAGACGTC
CGATAACGGGCGACCAATTGTATCCGGGTTGCCGCGATGACCCTTGATTAAAAAATTCTGATTGACTGAA
ACCACATGCAGTTTCTCATCCACCATTAACACGGAAGAAGGAATTGCATCCAATAGCATGTTGTAAAGAA
GTTCAAAGTGGTTTTCTGACTGCTGTTCAAAAGGATTATCTGACATGGTAGCCTGTCGTTAACAAATTAG
CTGGCGAAGTTATAGGGAGGCCAAGGCCCACTGATAACCCCTATATCCGTCATGTTGTTGGCCAGAGTAT
TAAATTGGTCGCGAAACGCCTGTAACCCGGTTCGTGGCACCAGATAGCTCAACAGGTAAGTCCGCTGACC
ATTAAACATACTGATTTCCGCGCAGTGTCGGCGATACAACCCCGTAAACGCATTATTCAGTAGTGCAGCC
TGCCGTTCAGCGTGTTCAGGTACGGCATAAGCGAGTTTTCGACTCCGCAAATAGTCCAGACCACTCGCTT
GCGGCGTAGTAACGGCATTATCCTCAGCCGACGCCAGGGATAACCGAATACCCATTTCGTCACAATTTTC
CAGCTCAACCAATTGCGTTTGATAATGTGCCTCATGGTTGAGTAAATGCTGTGTTACCGCATCTTCATCT
GCCAACACACAACCATAACGAATCGGAATAATCGTGGTCTGTTGATGAACATGCATTATCTGTTGGCCAA
AAGCCAACGCTGCCGCGGGCTCGCGACTGACGTCTGCTTCACAAGGCTTGACCAGCGCCGCCAACGTTGC
CGCTTTAACAAGCTGCATCGGCTCTTCACCGGCGTGCGGCGAACCGTCTGGTTCAAGCGCCAGTTGAGTA
TCCTCGGCAACAATGCCGTACAGTAGTAAGCTCATGATTCGTCAGGTTGGCAAAAACTGTAGGCTGCCCA
CGGGCCTGTCACGCGAAAACTAAAACCGTAAGCTTCATAGCGTTCAACAATGTCAGCAACCTGCTGTTGA
AACGCGGCAACGTCCTCCACCGGGAGTAAATACGCCCAATGCAAAATTTTATCGTCCAACAACCGACGTG
AACGGAAATCACGTACCAAAGGATGTAATTCGTTCTGCATGGCAGTCAAAGCATGTGCCAACCAGTCACT
CAACTCAGTGGTTAACCTGCGGCGTAATTTCTGCTCTTCCAAATGGCGGCGGCCTATGGCTTCGGGTAGG
CAAAAGCGACCGGAGTCCAGACCTTCGGTGAATAAAACGTCAACGGCCTGTTTACGATCCAGTGTCGCTT
CCAGTGCCCATTCCTGACAGCCGGTTATGCGACGTAGCGACACAAATACGTCAGTAGCGCGGCTTTTCAT
TTCCTGTTCCAACGCGTTCTGACTGGAAAACAGCGTGCCGAAGGGCAAAGGATAGACCGGACCTTGGGCC
ATCAGGCTGTCAATAATCTGCGCATGCCGACAAATACGCGGCGTTAGCCAAGTGACATTCTGTACATTGT
CTTCACCCTTTTCACCCGTGAAATCGGAGAGTGCCACTGGGCTAATCACCGCATTCAATCCGGCACATTG
ATGTGTATTAATCGGATGCTGATTATCAACGCCCAAAATTGGCGGTGCGGCTAAATCGGGCAACGTCAGG
CCATACAGATAAATGGCCTGCTCAGTCTGTGCTTCTGTGTTCATCGTCATGCATCATCGCCAAACATTTC
GGCAATCACTTCAGCAAAATCATGCTGTTCAATGCGTACCGTCAGCGCCACAGGGGTTTCTCCTACCGTT
GACGGGCTCAGAACAGCCTCTTCAGACTGCTGGATTGCACGACGCAATGCCGCTAATGCGGCACGATTAC
ACACCGCGGCCAATTCTGCACCGCTGGCACCATCACAACGTTCTGCCAAATCGTCAGCATGAATATTGTC
ACCCAGCGGTTTATTACGTAAATGCACCGCCAGAATCTGCCGACGGGCGTCCTCGTCGGGCAGGCCCAAT
TCGATTATTTCATCAAAACGTCCTGGTCGCAGCATCGCGGGATCGATCAAGTCCGCACGATTGGTCGCCC
CCATAACGAAAACACCTTTGAGTTCTTCCAGCCCATCCATTTCAGATAAGAATTGGCTCAACACCCGTTC
TGCGACATGTGAGTCGATAGCGCCCTCGTTACGGGCAGGAATCACAGAATCGACTTCATCAAGGAAAATA
ATGCAGGGCGCAGCCTGACGAGCTTTGAGAAACAGCTCTCGGACACCTTTTTCCGAATCACCGACATAAC
GCGACATCAGCGCCGGACCTTTAACTGAAATGACATTAACGCCACTTTCATTAGCAACGGCTTTGGCGAT
CAGCGTTTTCCCAACGCCGGGAGGCCCAGCTAACAGCAGACCTTTAGGCGGCTTAACACCCGCTTGTTCA
TAGAGCTCAGGGTACTTGATAGGCCACTCGACGGATTCGATCAATCGACGGCGTACGTCATCCAAACCGC
CGACATCTTCCCAACGCACATCGGGAATATCGACGAACAGCTCACGAATCGCTGACGGTGATACTTCACA
CAAGGCGGCACGAAAATCATCCATCATCACCGTTAATTCGGCCAGACGATCATAAGGTAGCTCCGCCGAA
CTGAAATCGATCTCAGGCAGTAAACGGCGTAACGCACTCATCGCGGCTTCACGGCATAACGCTTCCAGAT
CGGCACCGACAAAACCGTGAGTGATATCGGCAAGCACGTTCAGATCGACATCAGCATTCAGCGGCATTCC
CGTGCTATGAATTTCGATAATCTCGCGGCGACCTTCACGGTCTGGAATAGGAATGCTGATTTCACGGTCA
AAGCGTCCCGGACGGCGCAACGCGGGATCAATCGCATTAGGTAGATTGGTCGCGGCAATGACAATGACTT
TGCCTCGATTCTTGAGACCATCCATTAATGCGAGCAGTTGCGCAACGATACGTTTTTCTACATCACCGAC
GACCTTGTCGCGGTGTGGTGCAATAGAGTCAATTTCATCCAGAAAAATGATACTTGGCCCTTTGCGTCCG
GCTTCCTCAAAAATTTTGCGTAAGTGGGCTTCACTTTCACCATAAAACTTATGCACAATTTCCGGGCCGC
TGATGGTAAAAAATTGCGCATCGGTTTCTTGCGCAATAATGCGGGCGATGAGGGTTTTACCACATCCCGG
GGGACCAGAGAGCAGTACACCTTTGGGGGCATCTATACCTAAACGTTCAAAGACCTCAGGATAGCGTAAT
GGTAATTCGATCATTTCTCGAATACGCCGCACCTGGTTTTTAAGGCCGCCAACATCCTCATACGACAAAC
GTTGTGTGCTATGACTCGAATTCCCGACAGCATTTGATTTGCCAATCACCAGTGTCGTGGTCGGATCAAT
CAGTACCGCACCATCAGGTATGGTGCTTTCGACTTTAAAATCAGCAGAACGACTGCCAAACAGGTGCGCG
CGCAGCAGATCGCCTTTCTGTACGGGCAACCCATCGAGCAGGCTACCGATATAATACAGGTCACGTTGGT
TGGGCGTAATCGTGGTGGGAATGAGGACGATCTGTGTGGCGTGTTTGCAGGAAGCGGGTTCAATCTGCAC
TTTTTCATCTAAACTCAGGCTGGTATTACGCCGCGTCAAACCATCCAGTTGTACGATGCCTTTATTCCGC
ATATCGGGATAAGTCGGCATCAATTTAGCAATCCCGGTGCCTTTTTTACTGGTTAACTGCACTATGTCAC
CGACAGCCAGATTTAACCTGGCCATATCGGCCGGATCTAAGCGAGCATAACCGCGCCCAGCATCCTTTGG
CAGAGCCTCGGCGACCTTGAGCTTGAGTTCTTCAGACATGACTGCCTCATTTTCCTAATTTGACTTCCAA
AATGCCATTACGGCAAGACCGTTCCATCGCCTTGTCATCGAATGAGCACGGCAACACGATTTCTTTATGA
TATTTTTTACTGCCTCTTTCCGAGTGTAACGTCAGAATGTCGCCATTCAATTCGACTTGCACATCTTCAT
CAGCGACCCCCGGCATTTCTGCCAGTACCAGCACATGATCACTTTCTTCGATAACATCAACCAACGGTTC
AGACACTTCCTGCACTGTAGCTTCCCCGGTTTGCTCATCCCGGCGTATGTTGCCAAAAGGTTCTACCCGA
TTTTCCTGGTTTCCATCCAAACCCATCTTGATGGAGAAACCATACACGGCTTTGGCATTCTTACCGTCGT
TCGTGTCAATATCGAACGCACCGCTACGCTTTATCTGTTCGCCGGTTTCAACCAATTTTTCCACCAGATC
GCCCAAACCGCGCAAAATTCCTTCAACATTCCCTGTCACATCATTTTTTTTTTACTACTCATGATTGTTT
ACCTCGGCTGCATTGATCTTTTTGAGTTTAGAGTGCAGCGTTTTATAGTCAATATTCAAACGCCGCGCTG
CTTCTGCCTTGTTATTGCCTGTTTTCTCTAATGTGTCTTGAATGATAATTCGCTCTATTTGATCAATATT
GAGTTGAGTGATCTCTTTAAGAGACGAACCTTCCAGACAGAAATTCTGTATCGTTCTCAGATACGGATTT
TTCGTTGATTGCGGAAAGTGATCTTCTTTGATGACCAGGCCTAAATCATCAACCCCTACTCTTTTGTCGG
ATACCAAAACAGCACGGCGGATGACAGCGCGTAACTCTCGCACGTTACCCGGCCATGGATAACGTAACAG
TGTTTCTTTAGCCGCAACGGACAAATCAGGCGGTGTTTTGTTCAATTCGACGCTGGTTTCGGCGATAAAC
CGATTGGACAAAAACAGAATATCCTCGTGCCGATTGCGTAACGGCGGAATCCGAATGACATACTCATTCA
ATCGATAATAGAGATCCTCGCGAAATTTCCCTTTAACTACCGCGTCCAGTAGATCATCATTGCTGGCAGC
CAGGACTCGCACATTGACAGGAATGGGTTTAGTCGCGCCAATACGATAGACAACGTGCTCTTGTAGCACA
CGCAGTAGCTTGGCCTGTGCGGATAAAGACATGTTGGCGATTTCATCCAGGAATAACGTACCGCCGTCAG
CCGCTTCAAACTTACCCGCATGAACCTGATCAGCCCCGGTGTACGAGCCTTTTTCATGACCAAATAGTTC
ATTTTCGATCAACGAGTCGGGTATGGAGCCACAATCAATGGGAACAAAAACCCCTGTGGCATGCTGACTG
GCTAAATGGATGTTTTTCGCAACCAATTCTTTGCCAGTTCCCGTTTCACCCTGAATAACGACAGAAAAAT
CCGTATGAGCCACGTTAACGACATCTCTGATCACCGACTGAATCTCGCGGCTATTCCCCATCATGGCAGC
GATACGCGTTTTAGTATCCTTGCTGGCTTTGCAGTTTGAATCGTAGTTACCCCAACGCATTTGCATTGCA
CGATTCACCAGATCTAATACTCGTTTGTTATCAAACGGCTTGGGAATGTAATCCCATGCACCAGCTTTGA
TAGCACCAACCGCGCTAAGAATGCCGACATTGCCAGTAATAATGATAACGGGGAGTTGCGGATACAGAGC
ATGGGCATTGGCTAACACCTCCATGCCACTGTGTTTAGGGAGAATACTATCAAGTAACAGTACATCCGGT
TCACGCTGAGACAACAACTTTATTGCCATGTCGCCATCGTAACCTTGCTGAGTTTCACAACCAGCCTTTT
CCAGCAAGTGTGATAGCAGGTCACAAATATCTTTGTCGTCATCAATTATTAAAACATAGCCAGGATCAAT
ACTTTTCATCGACTACATCCAATTGGTTATTTCATTTTTAATAATAGTTAAAAGATACGGGGAAGAAGAG
GATAAATCTCCCTTCTATCACGTATATATTTGACGCAAAAAAAGAATTATTAACACTCTAGTTATTTTTT
TAACACAACCGCCTAATCATCGCCTAGACGGTGCCTAATTTTAATGAATAGCATCCTTAATACTTATAGT
ACAAATTTAAGATAACACAATTTTCTTTTCGATTTTGTGACAATAATTTAGGCAAGTATTTCTATTTATT
AACGAATATTTTAACTACCCGGTCAAATAAGCGAGAGACTTTATTCTGGACATGATAAACATCATCCCAT
CATCTGTCTACTGATGGCTATCAGCCATATCAAGGGCGACACTCCCTTTTTAGCCGATTAGGTCACATTT
TTAGTATCAAAAGATCATAGGGCTATCGATAAAACTGGTAATAACTAAGAGACATACATCACATAAATAG
CTAATAAACCACCGCCAAAAAACGTTTGCCTATGTCACATCTGGCATCAATTCCACTAGAAGCACCATAT
ATTATCTAACAAAATAATGAATATTGATTTCGATTTCTTTACACAAAAATGAAGGCTGAAACAGACAAAC
AGGAAGGGTAGTATTAACAAAATCATCCCGTGATGGAAATTCCGACCACGGGTTCCATAATATTTATTTA
TCACCGTATACGCACTATATTGCTGCTATGCCGATACTTTTACAAACAAACATAGTTGGTTATTATTACG
TTTTTCATCAGTCAAAAAAACGCATAAAAATATAAAAAAAGCAACAAAGTCCCATTATTATGTAGTCTAT
TAAAATGACATATAAATTATATTTATACTACCTCTAATATTCTCGGTGAATAAATCCACTTCTAATGCCA
ACGATAATGCAGAACAAGGAATGTAGTCACTAAATACTTTCCCCTCCTGGGGGTTTACCTAACGGTTGAA
TAAAAACAATATCTGCGGGCAGCTTCGCTTCAATATTGTGCATAAGCCCCAGGAAAAGTATCGCCATCTC
GCCATCTTGCAGCGTTTCATCAATGCGCTGGGCAATATAATCATCCCGCCGGTTCAATAATGTTTTTGCT
GTTTCCAAGGACGCTTCGGTTTGCTCCGTAGATTGTAACAACTGCGTCATCAGATCGCGCTCTTGCAACA
ATAGTTCAGGGGACTCTGTTCCCATCAGAATTGCGCCTTTATGTTGCAACGTAAGCAAGAGCTTGTAATT
CTGGCTACCAGCGTTAGCAACATCGGTCACTATTTCATTTTCTTTTCCACAAACCGGCAGACCATCCTGA
TAAAGTTTCAGATGTGTATAGTCCAGATCTAAACCCTCAATCGTAGTGGTAATCATTGTCCAGAACCCCT
CGACGGCAGCAAGATACGCACGCGTTTGAGTTTCGGTTCGCAAATGACTTGCCGCTTCGCTCAATGTCCC
TAAATCTTTAGGGCTATGAATAATGGGAAAATGAATCAGCGCTCGCATAAAAAAGATAATCCTTATAAAT
GAGTTTCTTCTATGACGGACGGTGCCGCTTCCAAACGAGCCTCTAGCCGCTGCAGACGTTCTTCCAACTC
TGGAGCAGGCGCTGATGATGACACTCTGGCTCTGGAATCAAACGCCGGATTGCCACTCCACCAATCCAGC
CCCATTTCTACCGCTTTATCTACGGAACAGATAAGCAGGCGAATTTCCAGTGTCAGCAATTCGACTTCAA
CCAGTCTGATGCGAATGTCACCGCTGATGACAACCCCTTTGTCCAGTAATCGCTCTAACAAATCCGCTAC
GGTGGTCGAATCGGTTGAATGGGTTAGTTTTTTGTTGCCGCTCATGGTGCAAATCCTTATAGGGTAAACA
ACCTAAAGACCTCAAATCCTCATCCCCTTCTCTCTAAAATCAAAAGCATATATACCCAATAAATTTCAAC
ACACAGGAAGGCGACAATCGAGTAAATCCCCAAGGCTTACTCCAGTAAGTGACTGGGGTTAGCGTGGGCA
GACAACGCACCTGCAACTTGAAAGATGATCTATACCGTACTGATGCTCTTAATTCTTGGATCCAGGGTAT
CCTGAACATGGATCTCACTGCGTAGAAAACACTGCTGGCGATATCGCTTGCGACTTAATATAGGATTCAA
ACCTGATAAATAGGCCACGTTAATATCCTGAAACTTATATGGATGTCGGTGTTATTTCCCCAACGCGTTC
AAGGATATCAAGTGACAGCCGGAACAAACCATCTCGTTCATAACGTTGTGAAATGGTCAACAGCGCCGTT
TGCGCGGTTTTACTCTCCTTGCTGTCAGGATATTGCTCGATTATTTTCAGATAGATATCCACTGCTTGTC
GCAGTTCATCTTGTTCAAACCATGCATTACCCATACGCAGTAGAAGACCACGCGTAGCCGCATTTATGTC
ATTGGTAGTATTAACCATGGTACACACCCTCTGCCGAAAACAGACTGATAACATTTATATGGGAACTAAA
AAATAATCGTATGTTGTTGTTCATCATACAATTTCCTTACAGCAATCGGCCTAGCGGGCCTAAATCCAAG
TTCAAATCATCATCCTTGAAGCCAAAAACGTCGCACAAATGTGTCAACTCCTCGGCTTGGCGCATTAGCG
CCAAACCCAAACGCTCGACTTCTTCATCACTAAGCGAACCCGAATCCATCCGCCTTATGGCTTGACGCTC
CAGTAGTTCGTGCAGCAGTTTGACCAGGGTCAGGACGAGTTGCGCCAAACCATCACGGACGCGTTCTCCA
TCGATGTCTATTTTATGTCGATTAGCTTCAGTAATTGGCCGTTGTATTGCTGGCGATGTCGGGCCGAACA
CAGGACTATGGTGCGATAACTGATTGGTTGTCATAGTGTTACTCCCTACCGGGTAAACGGTTTTTCGCTT
CTACAGAAGAAACCAAAGCCTGTAGGCTTAAATAAATCAAATCAATATTAGCGACTGAAATGGTGATATC
AGCGACAATCACCACACCTTTGTTCAGAACGCGGTCCAAGGCCTCACACAGAGAGACCTGTTGCTGTTCA
TCCTGATACTGTTTGTTCACTGGCATAATGTGTACGCTCACAGTTTATAAAAACAATGCCGAACCCAATG
TCTTTAGCTTGCTCAATCCCGTAGGTTCTGTTTGCCGGAAAATCTGCGCGTGTGGTTGGCTGTGGAACAT
CTCATCTGCGCACTTCAGCTCCAACGACTCTCGACTCGTGATTGCCTGGCACAGTGTGCAATCGCTGGGA
GGTGTAATCTGGTTGATAAACAACGCGTTTGCCGTTAAGCCTAATCGCTGCAATGCGCATGTCATTTCAT
AGGTCTTCTCAAGTGCCAAATGCGTCGGAACAGTAACTGCATACAACCCCGTTTGTTTGGTATCCTGCAG
TAGAGCGCGTAGATTTTTTAATTCGCGTGAAAGCTGTACCAAACGTTCCGATAAATGCGGGAAACGCATG
ACTTTGCGATATTTCAGCAATAACGAGAAAAACTGTTTTAGCCAATCCCGAATCAATTCAGGCAACTCTA
ATAAACGTAGCAAATGTCCGCTAGGTGCGCCATCCACGATGACCATGTCATAACGACCGCTGTCTAGATG
ATCCATGATCGCAGTCAATGCCATGATTTCATCTAATCCGGGGGGCGCGAGATCGAGCAAATGCTCCAAC
ACTTCACGATCAAAAGTAATATCCAGATTGGGTAACGTATCCAGCAAGAAAGCTTCTAATTCCGCACGAT
ATCCCTGCCGGATTTTGTCAAAATCAGCTTGTGCATTAATTTCCTGGGCATCAATGTTAACCAACACCGA
TATAGGCTGCTGCTGTAGGGTTACACCCAGACAATCACTCAGCGAGTGAGCAGGATCGGCTGAGAACAAC
AGAATACGCAATTCTGGATATTCACTGTTCAGACGCAATGCCGTAGCACAGGCCAGCGTCGTTTTACCTA
CCCCACCTTTACCTGCAAAAATCAGCAGTCGGAATGTGCTGGCAGGCAGCGAAATGGAACTCTCTACACG
TAAAGGCAGTTGATGATGACACGTCGTAGCCATGACTTCGTTTTCATCAAGTAAACGGACCCCGGACCAA
AATTCGTGAAGCAACGCACCACGCGGTTCGATGGCAAGCAAAGGCAACGTCCAGAATACGTGCCCAGGCA
AACGTTGGTATCCGTTCTGGAGCGCAAGCATTTGTCTGTTACGCTCAACACAACAGGTTGGACAGTCATT
TTCAGGAAATAGTCGATTGACCACTAAATCGGACAGAAACACCCGTTGCTGATTCAACGCGCCAGCAAGA
TCAATGCTTTCTTCCACACTCATCGCTTCCGCCAGCATCACTAACACAAAACAACAACGCGTGGAATCCG
TCACCAGCTCGTGCATAGCTTTAAGTGAATCATTCATGTCCAGCAGAAAATGATCCAGATGATCCAATCG
ATTATCACCGGCAAAACGTTTCCGGATATAACGCTGTTTGGCAAGCAGGGTATCCAGAGCGGTCAACCAC
CGATAAATCAAATCCGGCATTTCCAAAAGCCGCAATGTATGACCTGTAGGAGCAGTATCAATAATAATAC
GATAGTAAGTATCTTTTTGAATCCATTCAGCTATTTCAAGATAAGCGGCCAATTCATCCATGCCGGGAAG
CGCGGTATCCATCAATCCTTGTACGTCGTTTTGATCGAGAACAGTGCCGCGATACGCTATCTCTTTCAGA
ACACCTTCATGCTGCGATTTAAATTCATGCAAGGAGGCTGCGGCATTTAATTCACGTACGTCCAGATTTT
TTGGCAATACCAGATCGGAGAGAATATTTTGCAGGGAATGTGCTGGATCGGTAGAAACCAGCAAAAAATG
GTGCTGCGGCTGTTCCTGCGCCAGCCTTAACGCCGTCGACGTCGCACAGGTACTTTTACCTACTCCTCCC
TTACCGCCGAAGAAAACCAGTTTCAGCGGCGACTCCAGTAAGAACTTGGGATAAATAGCAGGTTTCATTT
CGTCGTACCCTCTGGCTCATCCTCGTCGTCGTCATCCTCGTCGTCGTCGTCATCCTCTTCGTCGTCGTCA
TCCTCGTCGTCGTCATCCTCGTCGTCGTCATCCTCTTCGTCGTCGTCCTCTTCGTCGTCGTCCTCTTCGT
ATTCGTCGTCTTCGTCATCCCCAGGCTCGTCGCCTAGCATGTCATCTTCTTCATCCAGTGCGTCTAATCT
ATCCAGCAGTACAGCTTCCTGTTGTTCAAATTCATCTTCGGTAATCTGGCCAGTCTCCAGTAACATATAA
AGATCAGTCAAACTTTCACGAATACGATCCGCCTCACCAGCCAATTCATCTTCCGCCAGTTCGTGAATTT
GCCGAAAAATCCACATGACGCCTTTGACAGGAGAAAACAGGATGTCATCGATCAGCAGCATGGCTTAGCC
TCAGTCAGAGAGAGTACCAGCGCGGGTCAACGTTTTCTTCTTCGCTGTAGGAGCATGTAAATCCAGAGTA
ACGAAATTATGCGGTGCCCATGGGCCGGTATAATCGAACAGATAAACGTTATCGAATAACTTTGATGCCT
CAAAAACGCCTTTGGCAAATTCATCCATCCGTTCTCTTGCTACCAAACAGGCTAGATTCATTACGTCTTT
TTCTTTTTTAACCGGGTTTTCAATAATCTCTTCGCAATAATCCAACAGAACTTCTTTTACTTTTTCCGTC
GATTCTTTTCTGTCTCCACTACGCAATGACTCGTACAAATTACCCAGCCGAATCTTCTCTTCACGGTGAT
TATTGGCATTGGAATTTCCATTCCAGATTTCATCGCGCGTTTCACTTAAGACTGGATATGTAGCAACAAA
ATATTCATAAATATTAGTAACATCCCAGGAAACACGTAGCCCCATTTCCACACAGCCATCCAAGCGTTCA
AAATGTTCTCTGATCGTATCCTGATTAGCGACCAGCAAATTCTTTACTGCTTCAGCATTACGGGCAATAA
CCCCAAAGCGCATCGGCAATACGGTACCTTCTTCAGTCAACTTATGTAATACAGCCTGATGCGCCGTGAT
ATTACGTCTTTCTGGACGTAACCGGGTACTGAGCGTATCGCTGACCACAGCTCTTAAGCCATCTTGATCA
ATAGAATAAACCGGTGCTGCTTCCAATCCGCGTATTTTATAGTTAGGCGTTGAGTCATCGGAAACACAGA
GCGCATAAAGCACCTTGGCACGATGATTTCTGGATTTATCAATACTCATCATGCACTCCTCAATGAAATA
CGTTTACTTTTGGCGCATTGCACACGGTTCAATCGTCGATATTCTTCTAAATAAATACGTCCAAAATCAG
CGAGAATTTGTGACTTCCCCGTCATGTTGACGCATGTGCGAAAGCTCTTCACCATACGCGGTGTACGGAT
ATGAGCGAGGGTGCGAATTTTGTTCATAATGACAACCTCAATACTTGATTCGCAAACCAGAAGACTTTTT
CTTCTTCTCGGCCGCTTCTGATTTATCATTATTTTCAGCCACAGCACTCGCCGCTGTCGCGTCTGCAAGC
AGCGCTGCTTTTTCTTTATCAATATCCGCGATACGCTCATCAATACTGGCAATACGCGATGAGGCAGCCT
CACGTTCTCGTGTTCGCCGCCAACGCTCTAATTCCAGCGCACCTATCTGAAAATAATCACGATAGGTTTG
ATGCTCACCACTCACTCGACCTGAATGAGTTTTTATGTCTGACAGTGTTCTGAGAGGACGAGTACTTATA
GCCATGATAATTACTCCACTGCTTTTATTTTTTGTGTGGATGCTTTAACCGTGTCTGAACCTATTGGTGG
ACAGATTTTACGAATAACGCCATCGACCATTTCACGGTATATAGAACGTCCAGCGTGTTGTATTTTGGCA
GCGTCCATACTCAAGACGTCGTAGCAGATAGCATGGAATAATTTGTCACCATAACGTGGTTTTATTCCTT
GCTGGTGTAGGATGTGGGCGATGGCAATTCCTGCACGTAACCCATGTTTGGTTTCGTGTTCGTTACCACG
CAACTCTCTGATTATATCAACGATATATGCCGCTTCTTTTAATTCCAATTCAGAGCGCGCATGCAGTATC
TGTAGTTCAGTATCCCGATCGACAAGACCAATGTTGATAGTAATCATACGATCCATCAGAGCGTCCTGGG
TCTTATGCGTACCGGCATACTCTTCTGGATTGGAGGTAAAAATAGCGCGAAATTCTGGGTGTACATCGAG
ATACCCTTCCCCTACACCACGTAAACCAGGAAGGTTTAAAATCCCTTCGGATAATACGGATAACAGCACA
TTATTGGTTTCTGCTTTGGAACGATTGAACTCATCATAGATCAGCATGTCGCCGTTACGACACGCGGTGG
TCAAACGGTTATCCACCCACATGCGGTTCATCTGTTCTTCAGTTTTAAGCACTGAATGAATGTAGTTATC
CACCAGGCTGCTTTTACGATAGCCGATGTCTTTCCCCGTCAAATCGGAGCTCACAAATTCTTCGTTACCT
TGCAACATGGTAACGGGACGACCCCATAGTGCTGCGAGATGAAATGCCAGGGTTGTTTTCCCTATCCCAG
ATGGGCCGGCAAAATGCACGGGATAGCCAGCGCGTAAATAAACCAATGCGCGTTCTATAATGTCGTTCAC
ATAAGAAGTCGCTACAAAATGTTCACTCGCTTCCGGAACGACAAGATCATCGTCTACGGTATACTGCGAA
ACGGTATTTTGCTTAATCATGGAAATACTCCTGTGCCAAACCGTGTACGCCCTAGCCAACACCAGTTCTA
CGAAATGGCCAAATCAGTGATCGTCTTAGCCGCTAGAATCGGTCGATTTTAGCGGATTCTTATATTTCGA
TTTAACTTAGCGATTAATCGAAACTGTATGCCCAATAATGTCACTCCGTGTTTGTGAGCAGACTGTTCAT
CCACCTCACCCTCCATGGACGACAGAGGCTAATACCGCTACTTACCTTTTTTCATCTTCACTACTTACCG
CCAGAGTATTATCAAGAGGACGAGTGGCTAGACTGCGAGGCTCGTTTTTTTTTTAGCCAGGGTCATGCCG
AAAAATACAGCATGGGCAGCCATTCTGTCCTTCTCAGAAGCACTAAGAAAAGCAGCGACATCGTTTGCCA
CGTTGGCAATGAAATCAGCTCGTTCTTTAGCACAGCGTTCAGCCATACTTTTACGCTCAGCATTAAAACC
GTCTAATAAAGCTAGCGTTTTCTTCGACATATCCGTCACGAAGGTGGCACGTTCTTCACTCTGTTGACGA
CTCATTACCTCGCGGGTATGACAGAAGTCACTCAACATCCGATTAACGCCTCTGACATTATCGGCAACGA
ATGTCGCGCGTGCGCGTGCGTCTTGAGCCGCGTTTCTAGCCCGAGTTGTAGAAAAACCGGCAATCTGCGC
ACTCACACTGGAAACCCGCGCATTTTGCTGTGCTATGCGAGATTCATGACTGTCATCAATATTCTTACGC
AGCTGCGCCATACCGTCTGTTAAGCATCCCATAGGATTCTCCTTATGTGATAGAGCACTCTTGAAGCGTT
GAAAAGTACTCAAGCAGCTGAATGACTCAGCCACTTGGGCACTTTTATTCTGCTTACTTAATTACGCTGG
AGTCGCTGCACTGGCTGTAAGGCCAATCGCTTCTGCGTATTTCAAATAAGTTTCAACAGAAGCAATAACA
ACACGTGCTTCGATGGATAACAGTTCAATACCAACCAATGAGACTTTGACCCAAGCGTCAATCACAATGC
CTTTGTCCAGAATACGGTCTACTACTTCAGCCAAGCTGGAAGAGTCTGTTGATTTTTGTACTTTAGCCAT
GATGGCGTCTCCTAGAAAATGTTAATAAATTACATATGTAATTAGGTTCTACGTACAGACTTGTTACTGC
ACGCCCATGTAGAATGCAACTCATGCGCCAACCTATAGGCATCAGCGCTCTATTAATGTTAATAAATCCA
CCACAATGAAGGTTAATTCCTCCTGTTAGCCCAAAAAAACGGGTATGGAGAAACAGTAGAGAGTTGCGAT
AAAAAGCGTCAGGTAGGATCCGCTAATCTTATGGATAAAAATGCTATGGCATAGCAAAGTGTGACGCCGT
GCAAATAATCAATGTGGACTTTTCTGCCGTGATTATAGACACTTTTGTTACGCGTTTTTGTCATGGCTTT
GGTCCCGCTTTGTTACAGAATGCTTTTAATAAGCGGGGTTACCGGTTTGGTTAGCGAGAAGAGCCAGTAA
AAGACGCAGTGACGGCAATGTCTGATGCAATATGGACAATTGGTTTCTTCTCTGAATGGCGGGAGTATGA
AAAGTATGGCTGAAGCGCAAAATGATCCCCTGCTGCCGGGATACTCGTTTAATGCCCATCTGGTGGCGGG
TTTAACGCCGATTGAGGCCAACGGTTATCTCGATTTTTTTATCGACCGACCGCTGGGAATGAAAGGTTAT
ATTCTCAATCTCACCATTCGCGGTCAGGGGGTGGTGAAAAATCAGGGACGAGAATTTGTTTGCCGACCGG
GTGATATTTTGCTGTTCCCGCAAGGAGAGATTCATCACTACGGTCGTCATCCGGAGGCTCGCGAATGGTA
TCACCAGTGGGTTTACTTTCGTCCGCGCGCCTACTGGCATGAATGGCTTAACTGGCCGTCAATATTTGCC
AATACGGGGTTCTTTCGCCCGGATGAAGCGCACCAGCCGCATTTCAGCGACCTGTTTGGGCAAATCATTA
ACGCCGGGCAAGGGGAAGGGCGCTATTCGGAGCTGCTGGCGATAAATCTGCTTGAGCAATTGTTACTGCG
GCGCATGGAAGCGATTAACGAGTCGCTCCATCCACCGATGGATAATCGGGTACGCGAGGCTTGTCAGTAC
ATCAGCGATCACCTGGCAGACAGCAATTTTGATATCGCCAGCGTCGCACAGCATGTTTGCTTGTCGCCGT
CGCGTCTGTCACATCTTTTCCGCCAGCAGTTAGGGATTAGCGTCTTAAGCTGGCGCGAGGACCAACGTAT
CAGCCAGGCGAAGCTGCTTTTGAGCACCACCCGGATGCCTATCGCCACCGTCGGTCGCAATGTTGGTTTT
GACGATCAACTCTATTTCTCGCGGGTATTTAAAAAATGCACCGGGGCCAGCCCGAGCGAGTTCCGTGCCG
GTTGTGAAGAAAAAGTGAATGATGTAGCCGTCAAGTTGTCATAATTGGTAACGAATCAGACAATTGACGG
CTTGACGGAGTAGCATAGGGTTTGCAGAATCCCTGCTTCGTCCATTTGACAGGCACATTATGCATCGATG
ATAAGCTGTCAAACATGAGCAGATCATCTACGCCGGACGCATCGTGGCCGGCATCACCGGCGCCACAGGT
GCGGTTGCTGGCGCCTATATCGCCGACATCACCGATGGGGAAGATCGGGCTCGCCACTTCGGGCTCATGA
GCAAATCCGCTAATTAACTAAAACTAGTACAAAAAATTTAAAATAGATTATTAAACCTATTGCTTATTCT
ATTCAGTCATATATATAAGCGTCATCCTTTAGTAACTAACATCCCACACTACAATAGTATTATAACATAT
CTATTCAACTTCAAATTGTTGAAATTTAAGCCATTTATATTTACTTTTCCTCAACTTTAGAAATGATTTT
ACTAACCTTATATCCGTAATACGCGTAACAAACACATTCATTAATAACAATCAACACTAAGCTATATTAG
CTTTTTAAATGACTAGGGTAAATAAAATAAGGATCAAAAACTTTTAAGTTTCTGACCCTTTCCTTACTTC
CGATTGGTTAATAGTGATCTTTTGCAGAATAAATAAATATCGTTTCATTTTCAACTCTATATATCAGTCT
ATGTTCATCTGTAATTCTTCTGGACCATTTTCCAGATAAATCATGCTTTAATGGCTCAGGTTTTCCTAAT
CCAGCAAAGGGGGAACGATCGATATCTTTTATTAACTTGTTAATCTTTTTTATATTGCTTTTGTTTCCTT
GCTCATGCCAATAAAGATAATCATCCCAAGCATCATCAGACCAAGCCTTAATCATCAGATTCAACCTCGA
TTAAGTCATGTGTTTTAAATGCACCTTTGGAGAATTGTTCATCTCCTCGACGAATTTTTTCCATGACGTA
ATTATTAGAAAGTGTTCTCAACGTTTCTTGCATAGAATCATAATCTCTTTTTGATAATACAACAACTGTA
TCTTCTACATCTTTACTTGTTACAATAAGTGTTTCAGCATCCTCATTAACTTGTTTCATATAACTACGTA
AATTTTGGCGGAAATTTGAATAAGCTACTGCTTCCATTCCTTTCACCCCTTATTTATTTCTATAAAACAA
TTGTACATTATATTGTACAATTAAGCAAATGATTAATATTCTAACTTCTTATAATTAAAAGTGCTATCAC
TTTTAGTTTTTAGGATAAAAAGTGACGTCACTTTTTGAGTGCTGGTACCTCAAATCCTGCTTTTTCTTGG
GCAATCAATAAATCTAACGCAATACACATAATCCTGGATTCACTTTTGCCGTACTTCTGCTTTAGTTGCT
GCAATTCTTTTTGTCTCTTTTCATCCAACGTAACGGGTAACCGTTTATTTCCTATTGCAATTGGCATTAG
TACTCTCTCCTTTCATCGAAATAACCCTATTTTATCTGATTAATAAGATGATCTTC
Features (pLannotate 1.2.2; 25 found; start..end, strand, type, name):
      1..546     +  rep_origin     p15A ori: Plasmids containing the medium-copy-number p15A origin of replication can be propagated in E. coli cells that contain a second plasmid with the ColE1 origin.
    634..689     +  rep_origin     RSF ori (fragment): Plasmids containing the RSF 1030 origin of replication can be propagated in E. coli cells that contain additional plasmids with compatible origins.
    808..951     -  mobile_element IS1 (fragment): prokaryotic transposable element IS1
   1072..1174    +  promoter       cat promoter: promoter of the E. coli cat gene encoding chloramphenicol acetyltransferase
   1175..1834    +  CDS            CmR: chloramphenicol acetyltransferase; cat; confers resistance to chloramphenicol
   2046..2279    -  rep_origin     ori (fragment): high-copy-number ColE1/pMB1/pBR322/pUC origin of replication
   2465..2845    -  rep_origin     M13 ori (sequence partly withheld): M13 bacteriophage origin of replication; arrow indicates direction of (+) strand synthesis
   2888..3182    -  CDS            bla(M) (fragment): β-lactamase lacking the signal sequence; bla(M); allows cytosolic expression of β-lactamase
   3183..3302    -  CDS            AmpR (fragment): β-lactamase; bla; confers resistance to ampicillin, carbenicillin, and related antibiotics
   3303..3394    -  promoter       AmpR promoter: bla
   3413..3440    -  terminator     rrnB T2 terminator: transcription terminator T2 from the E. coli rrnB gene
   3532..3618    -  terminator     rrnB T1 terminator: Escherichia coli rrnB; transcription terminator T1 from the E. coli rrnB gene
   3620..3735    -  ncRNA          5S rRNA: Accession: RF00001 - 5S ribosomal RNA
   3805..3906    +  CDS            ydeC (fragment): YDEC_BACSU - Protein predicted: Swiss-Prot protein existence level 4. From Bacillus subtilis (strain 168).
   7496..8998    -  CDS            CDC48 (fragment): CDC48_ENCCU - Experimental evidence at protein level: Swiss-Prot protein existence level 1. Involved in spindle disassembly, degradation of ubiquitinated proteins and protein export from the endoplasmic reticulum to the cytoplasm. Acts as a chaperone that collects ubiquitinated substrates. Has a role in the endoplasmic reticulum-associated degradation (ERAD) pathway. Component of the ribosome quality control complex (RQC), a ribosome-associated complex that mediates ubiquitination and extraction of incompletely synthesized nascent chains for proteasomal degradation. CDC48 may provide the mecha
  10302..11006   -  CDS            sfnR (fragment): SFNR_PSEPU - Experimental evidence at transcript level: Swiss-Prot protein existence level 2. Involved in the dimethyl sulfide degradation pathway (PubMed:12686641). Activates the expression of sfnG and sfnF. From Pseudomonas putida (Arthrobacter siderocapsulatus).
  13016..13285   -  CDS            gvpJ1 (fragment): GVPJ1_STRCO - Also known as gvpJ. Protein inferred from homology: Swiss-Prot protein existence level 3. Gas vesicles are small, hollow, gas filled protein structures that are found in several microbial planktonic microorganisms. They allow the positioning of the organism at the favorable depth for growth. This protein could be important for the shape determination of the gas vesicle (By similarity). From Streptomyces coelicolor (strain ATCC BAA-471 / A3(2) / M145).
  14055..14264   -  CDS            gvpK (fragment): GVPK_HALMT - Protein predicted: Swiss-Prot protein existence level 4. May play a structural or regulatory role in gas vesicle synthesis. From Haloferax mediterranei (strain ATCC 33500 / DSM 1411 / JCM 8866 / NBRC 14739 / NCIMB 2177 / R-4) (Halobacterium mediterranei).
  18467..19177   -  CDS            gvpN (fragment): GVPN_DOLFA - Protein inferred from homology: Swiss-Prot protein existence level 3. From Dolichospermum flosaquae (Anabaena flos-aquae).
  20131..20346   -  CDS            gvpA: GVPA_PLAAG - Experimental evidence at protein level: Swiss-Prot protein existence level 1. Gas vesicles are small, hollow, gas filled protein structures that are found in several microbial planktonic microorganisms. They allow the positioning of the organism at the favorable depth for growth. GvpA type proteins form the essential core of the structure. From Planktothrix agardhii (Oscillatoria agardhii).
  20531..20815   -  promoter       araBAD promoter: araBAD; promoter of the L-arabinose operon of E. coli; the araC regulatory gene is transcribed in the opposite direction (Guzman et al., 1995)
  20842..21720   +  CDS            araC: L-arabinose regulatory protein; araC
  21810..21828   -  promoter       tet promoter (fragment): E. coli promoter for tetracycline efflux protein gene
  21838..21958   +  CDS            TcR (fragment): tetracycline efflux protein; tet; confers resistance to tetracycline
  22317..22559   -  CDS            yoeB: YOEB_ECOLI - Experimental evidence at protein level: Swiss-Prot protein existence level 1. Also shown in vitro to be a translation initiation blocker. Binds to the 70S ribosome and 50S ribosomal subunit; binding is inhibited by hygromycin A and tetracycline, both of which bind to the 30S subunit in the A site. Thus YoeB is located at the interface between 50S and 30S ribosomes and interacts with the A site where it cleaves mRNA, blocking translation initiation. From Escherichia coli (strain K12).
