[The description below was written by a language model from this plasmid's Addgene catalogue record and pLannotate feature annotations shown in this document.]
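Description:
pBAD-bARGSer-AxeTxe is a 23.2 kb bacterial expression plasmid built on the pBAD33 backbone. It carries a second-generation bacterial acoustic reporter gene cluster that makes bacteria detectable by ultrasound. It replicates from the p15A origin, is recorded as low copy, and is selected with chloramphenicol through a cat promoter–driven CmR gene. The feature table also shows backbone remnants that are not expected to be functional markers. These include truncated β-lactamase and tetracycline-resistance fragments, an IS1 fragment, partial ColE1 and RSF origin matches, and an M13 phage origin.

The main payload, bARGSer, is a roughly 16.7 kb modified gas vesicle gene cluster from Serratia sp. ATCC 39006. It sits downstream of the araBAD promoter, with the divergently transcribed araC regulator alongside, so expression is induced by L-arabinose. The rrnB T1 and T2 terminators lie at the far end of the cluster. The automated annotation recognises only some of the genes by homology: gvpA (the core shell protein), gvpN, gvpK and a gvpJ-like gene. Hits labelled CDC48, sfnR and ydeC within the cluster are probably homology matches to other cluster genes rather than those proteins themselves. According to the record, the gene Ser39006_001280 was deleted from the cluster and three point mutations arose during cloning (in GvpG, GvpW and GvpZ). The encoded proteins assemble into gas-filled protein nanostructures that scatter sound waves.

The second insert is the Axe-Txe toxin–antitoxin system from Enterococcus faecium, expressed from its native promoter. The annotation detects the toxin as a YoeB homologue. Such modules kill or arrest cells that lose the plasmid, which helps retain it without antibiotic selection. This fits the associated work on imaging tumor-homing bacteria in vivo.
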