Addgene plasmid #192473: pBAD-bARGSer-AxeTxe
Purpose: Second-generation bacterial acoustic reporter gene derived from Serratia
Depositing lab: Mikhail Shapiro. Depositing organization: California Institute of Technology. Publication: Genomically mined acoustic reporter genes for real-time in vivo monitoring of tumors and tumor-homing bacteria. Hurt RC, Buss MT, Duan M, Wong K, You MY, Sawyer DP, Swift MB, Dutka P, Barturen-Larrea P, Mittelstein DR, Jin Z, Abedi MH, Farhadi A, Deshpande R, Shapiro MG. Nat Biotechnol. 2023 Jan 2. doi: 10.1038/s41587-022-01581-y. PubMed 36593411.
Backbone
  Vector backbone: pBAD33
  Backbone manufacturer: Beckwith Lab
  Backbone size w/o insert (bp): 5352
  Total vector size (bp): 23202
  Modifications to backbone: point mutations introduced during cloning
  Vector type: Bacterial Expression
Growth in bacteria
  Bacterial resistance: Chloramphenicol, 25 μg/mL
  Growth temperature: 37°C
  Growth strain: NEB Stable
  Copy number: Low Copy
Gene/Insert 1
  Gene/Insert name: bARGSer (alt names: Bacterial acoustic reporter genes originating from Serratia sp. ATCC 39006; Modified gas vesicle gene cluster from Serratia sp. ATCC 39006)
  Species: Serratia sp. ATCC 39006
  Insert size (bp): 16692
  Mutation: the gene Ser39006_001280 was deleted from the cluster, and 3 point mutations were introduced during cloning (GvpG P133P, GvpW P609H, GvpZ D112Y)
  GenBank ID: AWXH00000000.1 AWXH00000000.1
  Promoter: pBAD
  Cloning method: Gibson Cloning
  Sequencing primers: 5′ CCAATTGTCCATATTGCATC; 3′ GATTTAATCTGTATCAGG
Gene/Insert 2
  Gene/Insert name: AxeTxe (alt name: Toxin-antitoxin system)
  Species: Enterococcus faecium
  Insert size (bp): 1212
  GenBank ID: AF507977.1 AF507977.1
  Promoter: Native promoter from Enterococcus faecium
  Cloning method: Gibson Cloning
  Sequencing primers: 5′ GTTAATGAGGATGCTGAAACAC; 3′ AAGCATCATCAGACCAAGCC
Terms and licenses: Academic/Nonprofit Terms; Industry Terms: Not Available to Industry
Depositor comments: Please visit for https://www.biorxiv.org/content/10.1101/2021.04.26.441537v3 bioRxiv preprint.
How to cite: pBAD-bARGSer-AxeTxe was a gift from Mikhail Shapiro (Addgene plasmid # 192473 ; http://n2t.net/addgene:192473 ; RRID:Addgene_192473)
